Addgene plasmid #75888: NME1-NME2 gRNA (BRDN0001162367)
Purpose: 3rd generation lentiviral gRNA plasmid targeting human NME1-NME2
Depositing lab: John Doench & David Root. Depositing organization: Broad Institute. Publication: Optimized sgRNA design to maximize activity and minimize off-target effects of CRISPR-Cas9. Doench JG, Fusi N, Sullender M, Hegde M, Vaimberg EW, Donovan KF, Smith I, Tothova Z, Wilen C, Orchard R, Virgin HW, Listgarten J, Root DE. Nat Biotechnol. 2016 Jan 18. doi: 10.1038/nbt.3437. PubMed 26780180.
Backbone
  Vector backbone: lentiGuide-Puro
  Backbone manufacturer: Zhang Lab (Addgene plasmid # 52963)
  Vector type: Mammalian Expression, Lentiviral, CRISPR
  Selectable markers: Puromycin
Growth in bacteria
  Bacterial resistance: Ampicillin, 100 μg/mL
  Growth temperature: 37°C
  Growth strain: DH5alpha
  Copy number: High Copy
Gene/Insert
  Gene/Insert name: NME1,NME1-NME2 (alt names: NME1-NME2; NM_000269.2)
  gRNA/shRNA sequence: GACGGGCCGAGTCATGCTCG
  Species: H. sapiens (human)
  Entrez Gene: NME1 (a.k.a. AWD, GAAD, NB, NBS, NDK1, NDKA, NDPK A, NDPK-A, NDPKA, NM23, NM23-H1)
  Promoter: hU6
  Cloning method: Unknown
  Sequencing primers: 5′ U6-F; 3′ pS2-R
Terms and licenses: Academic/Nonprofit Terms; Industry Terms: Not Available to Industry
Depositor comments: The gRNA was designed to target the following Genbank reference sequence(s): NM_000269.2,NM_001018136.2,NM_198175.1. Note that this plasmid does NOT contain Cas9. It should be used in conjunction with lentiCas9-Blast (Addgene #52962) or otherwise with cell lines already expressing Cas9. Browse the full kinome gRNA library at http://www.addgene.org/pooled-library/broadgpp-human-kinome/ or visit http://www.broadinstitute.org/rnai/public/ for detailed protocols and information.
How to cite: NME1-NME2 gRNA (BRDN0001162367) was a gift from John Doench & David Root (Addgene plasmid # 75888 ; http://n2t.net/addgene:75888 ; RRID:Addgene_75888)
