[The description below was written by a language model from this plasmid's Addgene catalogue record and pLannotate feature annotations shown in this document.]
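Description:
NME1-NME2 gRNA (BRDN0001162367) is a third-generation lentiviral guide RNA plasmid built on the lentiGuide-Puro backbone. It expresses a single Streptococcus pyogenes-type sgRNA directed against human NME1, including the NME1-NME2 read-through transcript. The depositor notes that the guide was designed against three reference transcripts. In bacteria the plasmid replicates from a high-copy ColE1/pUC origin and is selected with ampicillin through the AmpR (β-lactamase) cassette. An f1 origin, an SV40 origin and leftover lac and T7/T3 promoter elements from the cloning backbone are also annotated.

The viral genome is transcribed from an RSV promoter fused to a truncated HIV-1 5' LTR, which makes packaging independent of Tat. It carries the Ψ packaging signal with a partial gag sequence, the RRE for Rev-dependent nuclear export, a cPPT/CTS, and a self-inactivating ΔU3 3' LTR followed by an SV40 polyadenylation signal. Between the LTRs sit two expression units. The human U6 RNA polymerase III promoter drives the targeting spacer fused to the gRNA scaffold. The EF-1α core promoter with its intron A drives puromycin N-acetyltransferase for selection of transduced mammalian cells, and a WPRE downstream enhances transcript expression.

The plasmid does not encode Cas9, so it is meant for use with a separate Cas9 lentivirus or in cells that already express Cas9. In those settings it allows knockout of the target gene. It is one clone from a human kinome gRNA collection whose guides were chosen using optimized design rules for high on-target activity and reduced off-target effects.
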