Features (pLannotate 1.2.2; 29 found; start..end, strand, type, name):
     14..80      +  CDS            small t antigen (fragment): SV40 (simian virus 40) small t antigen
    106..317     +  promoter       EF-1α core promoter: core promoter for human elongation factor EF-1α
    318..1256    +  intron         EF-1α intron A: intron upstream of the start codon of human EF-1α
   1278..1877    +  CDS            PuroR (fragment): puromycin N-acetyltransferase; pac from Streptomyces; confers resistance to puromycin
   1893..2481    +  misc_feature   WPRE: woodchuck hepatitis virus posttranscriptional regulatory element
   2532..2551    +  misc_feature   cPPT/CTS (fragment): central polypurine tract and central termination sequence of HIV-1
   2553..2786    +  LTR            3' LTR (ΔU3): self-inactivating 3' long terminal repeat (LTR) from HIV-1
   2864..2985    +  polyA_signal   SV40 poly(A) signal: SV40 polyadenylation signal
   3025..3160    +  rep_origin     SV40 ori: SV40 origin of replication
   3181..3199    -  promoter       T7 promoter: promoter for bacteriophage T7 RNA polymerase
   3207..3362    +  CDS            lacZα (fragment): LacZα fragment of β-galactosidase; lacZ fragment
   3367..3795    +  rep_origin     f1 ori (sequence partly withheld): f1 bacteriophage origin of replication; arrow indicates direction of (+) strand synthesis
   3848..3952    +  promoter       AmpR promoter: bla
   3953..4813    +  CDS            AmpR: β-lactamase; bla; confers resistance to ampicillin, carbenicillin, and related antibiotics
   4984..5572    +  rep_origin     ori: high-copy-number ColE1/pMB1/pBR322/pUC origin of replication
   5755..5847    +  CDS            lacI (fragment): lac repressor; lacI; The lac repressor binds to the lac operator to inhibit transcription in E. coli. This inhibition can be relieved by adding lactose or isopropyl-β-D-thiogalactopyranoside (IPTG).
   5860..5881    +  protein_bind   CAP binding site: CAP binding activates transcription in the presence of cAMP. E. coli catabolite activator protein
   5896..5926    +  promoter       lac promoter: promoter for the E. coli lac operon
   5934..5950    +  protein_bind   lac operator: The lac repressor binds to the lac operator to inhibit transcription in E. coli. This inhibition can be relieved by adding lactose or isopropyl-β-D-thiogalactopyranoside (IPTG). lac repressor encoded by lacI
   5995..6013    +  promoter       T3 promoter: promoter for bacteriophage T3 RNA polymerase
   6041..6267    +  promoter       RSV promoter: Rous sarcoma virus enhancer/promoter
   6268..6448    +  LTR            5' LTR (truncated): truncated 5' long terminal repeat (LTR) from HIV-1
   6495..6620    +  misc_feature   HIV-1 Ψ: packaging signal of human immunodeficiency virus type 1
   6604..6967    +  CDS            HIV-1 gag (fragment): gag protein from human immunodeficiency virus 1; gag
   7113..7346    +  misc_feature   RRE: The Rev response element (RRE) of HIV-1 allows for Rev-dependent mRNA export from the nucleus to the cytoplasm.
   7723..7749    +  CDS            Rev (fragment): human immunodeficiency virus 1 (HIV-1) Rev protein; rev; enhances nuclear export of unspliced and incompletely spliced viral mRNAs
   7753..7993    +  promoter       U6 promoter: RNA polymerase III promoter for human U6 snRNA
   8023..8098    +  misc_RNA       gRNA scaffold: guide RNA scaffold for the Streptococcus pyogenes CRISPR/Cas9 system
   8154..8271    +  misc_feature   cPPT/CTS: central polypurine tract and central termination sequence of HIV-1
>Addgene plasmid #75888 | NME1-NME2 gRNA (BRDN0001162367) | addgene full sequence | sequence record 184764 | Addgene Assembled Sequence
CCCGGGTGCAAAGATGGATAAAGTTTTAAACAGAGAGGAATCTTTGCAGCTAATGGACCTTCTAGGTCTT
GAAAGGAGTGGGAATTGGCTCCGGTGCCCGTCAGTGGGCAGAGCGCACATCGCCCACAGTCCCCGAGAAG
TTGGGGGGAGGGGTCGGCAATTGATCCGGTGCCTAGAGAAGGTGGCGCGGGGTAAACTGGGAAAGTGATG
TCGTGTACTGGCTCCGCCTTTTTCCCGAGGGTGGGGGAGAACCGTATATAAGTGCAGTAGTCGCCGTGAA
CGTTCTTTTTCGCAACGGGTTTGCCGCCAGAACACAGGTAAGTGCCGTGTGTGGTTCCCGCGGGCCTGGC
CTCTTTACGGGTTATGGCCCTTGCGTGCCTTGAATTACTTCCACCTGGCTGCAGTACGTGATTCTTGATC
CCGAGCTTCGGGTTGGAAGTGGGTGGGAGAGTTCGAGGCCTTGCGCTTAAGGAGCCCCTTCGCCTCGTGC
TTGAGTTGAGGCCTGGCCTGGGCGCTGGGGCCGCCGCGTGCGAATCTGGTGGCACCTTCGCGCCTGTCTC
GCTGCTTTCGATAAGTCTCTAGCCATTTAAAATTTTTGATGACCTGCTGCGACGCTTTTTTTCTGGCAAG
ATAGTCTTGTAAATGCGGGCCAAGATCTGCACACTGGTATTTCGGTTTTTGGGGCCGCGGGCGGCGACGG
GGCCCGTGCGTCCCAGCGCACATGTTCGGCGAGGCGGGGCCTGCGAGCGCGGCCACCGAGAATCGGACGG
GGGTAGTCTCAAGCTGGCCGGCCTGCTCTGGTGCCTGGCCTCGCGCCGCCGTGTATCGCCCCGCCCTGGG
CGGCAAGGCTGGCCCGGTCGGCACCAGTTGCGTGAGCGGAAAGATGGCCGCTTCCCGGCCCTGCTGCAGG
GAGCTCAAAATGGAGGACGCGGCGCTCGGGAGAGCGGGCGGGTGAGTCACCCACACAAAGGAAAAGGGCC
TTTCCGTCCTCAGCCGTCGCTTCATGTGACTCCACGGAGTACCGGGCGCCGTCCAGGCACCTCGATTAGT
TCTCGAGCTTTTGGAGTACGTCGTCTTTAGGTTGGGGGGAGGGGTTTTATGCGATGGAGTTTCCCCACAC
TGAGTGGGTGGAGACTGAAGTTAGGCCAGCTTGGCACTTGATGTAATTCTCCTTGGAATTTGCCCTTTTT
GAGTTTGGATCTTGGTTCATTCTCAAGCCTCAGACAGTGGTTCAAAGTTTTTTTCTTCCATTTCAGGTGT
CGTGACGTACGGCCACCATGACCGAGTACAAGCCCACGGTGCGCCTCGCCACCCGCGACGACGTCCCCAG
GGCCGTACGCACCCTCGCCGCCGCGTTCGCCGACTACCCCGCCACGCGCCACACCGTCGATCCGGACCGC
CACATCGAGCGGGTCACCGAGCTGCAAGAACTCTTCCTCACGCGCGTCGGGCTCGACATCGGCAAGGTGT
GGGTCGCGGACGACGGCGCCGCCGTGGCGGTCTGGACCACGCCGGAGAGCGTCGAAGCGGGGGCGGTGTT
CGCCGAGATCGGCCCGCGCATGGCCGAGTTGAGCGGTTCCCGGCTGGCCGCGCAGCAACAGATGGAAGGC
CTCCTGGCGCCGCACCGGCCCAAGGAGCCCGCGTGGTTCCTGGCCACCGTCGGAGTCTCGCCCGACCACC
AGGGCAAGGGTCTGGGCAGCGCCGTCGTGCTCCCCGGAGTGGAGGCGGCCGAGCGCGCCGGGGTGCCCGC
CTTCCTGGAGACCTCCGCGCCCCGCAACCTCCCCTTCTACGAGCGGCTCGGCTTCACCGTCACCGCCGAC
GTCGAGGTGCCCGAAGGACCGCGCACCTGGTGCATGACCCGCAAGCCCGGTGCCTGAACGCGTTAAGTCG
ACAATCAACCTCTGGATTACAAAATTTGTGAAAGATTGACTGGTATTCTTAACTATGTTGCTCCTTTTAC
GCTATGTGGATACGCTGCTTTAATGCCTTTGTATCATGCTATTGCTTCCCGTATGGCTTTCATTTTCTCC
TCCTTGTATAAATCCTGGTTGCTGTCTCTTTATGAGGAGTTGTGGCCCGTTGTCAGGCAACGTGGCGTGG
TGTGCACTGTGTTTGCTGACGCAACCCCCACTGGTTGGGGCATTGCCACCACCTGTCAGCTCCTTTCCGG
GACTTTCGCTTTCCCCCTCCCTATTGCCACGGCGGAACTCATCGCCGCCTGCCTTGCCCGCTGCTGGACA
GGGGCTCGGCTGTTGGGCACTGACAATTCCGTGGTGTTGTCGGGGAAATCATCGTCCTTTCCTTGGCTGC
TCGCCTGTGTTGCCACCTGGATTCTGCGCGGGACGTCCTTCTGCTACGTCCCTTCGGCCCTCAATCCAGC
GGACCTTCCTTCCCGCGGCCTGCTGCCGGCTCTGCGGCCTCTTCCGCGTCTTCGCCTTCGCCCTCAGACG
AGTCGGATCTCCCTTTGGGCCGCCTCCCCGCGTCGACTTTAAGACCAATGACTTACAAGGCAGCTGTAGA
TCTTAGCCACTTTTTAAAAGAAAAGGGGGGACTGGAAGGGCTAATTCACTCCCAACGAAGACAAGATCTG
CTTTTTGCTTGTACTGGGTCTCTCTGGTTAGACCAGATCTGAGCCTGGGAGCTCTCTGGCTAACTAGGGA
ACCCACTGCTTAAGCCTCAATAAAGCTTGCCTTGAGTGCTTCAAGTAGTGTGTGCCCGTCTGTTGTGTGA
CTCTGGTAACTAGAGATCCCTCAGACCCTTTTAGTCAGTGTGGAAAATCTCTAGCAGTACGTATAGTAGT
TCATGTCATCTTATTATTCAGTATTTATAACTTGCAAAGAAATGAATATCAGAGAGTGAGAGGAACTTGT
TTATTGCAGCTTATAATGGTTACAAATAAAGCAATAGCATCACAAATTTCACAAATAAAGCATTTTTTTC
ACTGCATTCTAGTTGTGGTTTGTCCAAACTCATCAATGTATCTTATCATGTCTGGCTCTAGCTATCCCGC
CCCTAACTCCGCCCATCCCGCCCCTAACTCCGCCCAGTTCCGCCCATTCTCCGCCCCATGGCTGACTAAT
TTTTTTTATTTATGCAGAGGCCGAGGCCGCCTCGGCCTCTGAGCTATTCCAGAAGTAGTGAGGAGGCTTT
TTTGGAGGCCTAGGGACGTACCCAATTCGCCCTATAGTGAGTCGTATTACGCGCGCTCACTGGCCGTCGT
TTTACAACGTCGTGACTGGGAAAACCCTGGCGTTACCCAACTTAATCGCCTTGCAGCACATCCCCCTTTC
GCCAGCTGGCGTAATAGCGAAGAGGCCCGCACCGATCGCCCTTCCCAACAGTTGCGCAGCCTGAATGGCG
AATGGG
[124 nt withheld, positions 3367-3490]
C
[91 nt withheld, positions 3492-3582]
A
[49 nt withheld, positions 3584-3632]
CCTTTGACGTTGGAGTCCACGTTCTTT
[37 nt withheld, positions 3660-3696]
ACCCTATCTCGGTCTATTCTTTTGATTTATAAGGGATTTTGCCGATTTCGGCCTATTGGTTAAAAAATGA
GCTGATTTAACAAAAATTTAACGCGAATTTTAACAAAATATTAACGCTTACAATTTAGGTGGCACTTTTC
GGGGAAATGTGCGCGGAACCCCTATTTGTTTATTTTTCTAAATACATTCAAATATGTATCCGCTCATGAG
ACAATAACCCTGATAAATGCTTCAATAATATTGAAAAAGGAAGAGTATGAGTATTCAACATTTCCGTGTC
GCCCTTATTCCCTTTTTTGCGGCATTTTGCCTTCCTGTTTTTGCTCACCCAGAAACGCTGGTGAAAGTAA
AAGATGCTGAAGATCAGTTGGGTGCACGAGTGGGTTACATCGAACTGGATCTCAACAGCGGTAAGATCCT
TGAGAGTTTTCGCCCCGAAGAACGTTTTCCAATGATGAGCACTTTTAAAGTTCTGCTATGTGGCGCGGTA
TTATCCCGTATTGACGCCGGGCAAGAGCAACTCGGTCGCCGCATACACTATTCTCAGAATGACTTGGTTG
AGTACTCACCAGTCACAGAAAAGCATCTTACGGATGGCATGACAGTAAGAGAATTATGCAGTGCTGCCAT
AACCATGAGTGATAACACTGCGGCCAACTTACTTCTGACAACGATCGGAGGACCGAAGGAGCTAACCGCT
TTTTTGCACAACATGGGGGATCATGTAACTCGCCTTGATCGTTGGGAACCGGAGCTGAATGAAGCCATAC
CAAACGACGAGCGTGACACCACGATGCCTGTAGCAATGGCAACAACGTTGCGCAAACTATTAACTGGCGA
ACTACTTACTCTAGCTTCCCGGCAACAATTAATAGACTGGATGGAGGCGGATAAAGTTGCAGGACCACTT
CTGCGCTCGGCCCTTCCGGCTGGCTGGTTTATTGCTGATAAATCTGGAGCCGGTGAGCGTGGGTCTCGCG
GTATCATTGCAGCACTGGGGCCAGATGGTAAGCCCTCCCGTATCGTAGTTATCTACACGACGGGGAGTCA
GGCAACTATGGATGAACGAAATAGACAGATCGCTGAGATAGGTGCCTCACTGATTAAGCATTGGTAACTG
TCAGACCAAGTTTACTCATATATACTTTAGATTGATTTAAAACTTCATTTTTAATTTAAAAGGATCTAGG
TGAAGATCCTTTTTGATAATCTCATGACCAAAATCCCTTAACGTGAGTTTTCGTTCCACTGAGCGTCAGA
CCCCGTAGAAAAGATCAAAGGATCTTCTTGAGATCCTTTTTTTCTGCGCGTAATCTGCTGCTTGCAAACA
AAAAAACCACCGCTACCAGCGGTGGTTTGTTTGCCGGATCAAGAGCTACCAACTCTTTTTCCGAAGGTAA
CTGGCTTCAGCAGAGCGCAGATACCAAATACTGTTCTTCTAGTGTAGCCGTAGTTAGGCCACCACTTCAA
GAACTCTGTAGCACCGCCTACATACCTCGCTCTGCTAATCCTGTTACCAGTGGCTGCTGCCAGTGGCGAT
AAGTCGTGTCTTACCGGGTTGGACTCAAGACGATAGTTACCGGATAAGGCGCAGCGGTCGGGCTGAACGG
GGGGTTCGTGCACACAGCCCAGCTTGGAGCGAACGACCTACACCGAACTGAGATACCTACAGCGTGAGCT
ATGAGAAAGCGCCACGCTTCCCGAAGGGAGAAAGGCGGACAGGTATCCGGTAAGCGGCAGGGTCGGAACA
GGAGAGCGCACGAGGGAGCTTCCAGGGGGAAACGCCTGGTATCTTTATAGTCCTGTCGGGTTTCGCCACC
TCTGACTTGAGCGTCGATTTTTGTGATGCTCGTCAGGGGGGCGGAGCCTATGGAAAAACGCCAGCAACGC
GGCCTTTTTACGGTTCCTGGCCTTTTGCTGGCCTTTTGCTCACATGTTCTTTCCTGCGTTATCCCCTGAT
TCTGTGGATAACCGTATTACCGCCTTTGAGTGAGCTGATACCGCTCGCCGCAGCCGAACGACCGAGCGCA
GCGAGTCAGTGAGCGAGGAAGCGGAAGAGCGCCCAATACGCAAACCGCCTCTCCCCGCGCGTTGGCCGAT
TCATTAATGCAGCTGGCACGACAGGTTTCCCGACTGGAAAGCGGGCAGTGAGCGCAACGCAATTAATGTG
AGTTAGCTCACTCATTAGGCACCCCAGGCTTTACACTTTATGCTTCCGGCTCGTATGTTGTGTGGAATTG
TGAGCGGATAACAATTTCACACAGGAAACAGCTATGACCATGATTACGCCAAGCGCGCAATTAACCCTCA
CTAAAGGGAACAAAAGCTGGAGCTGCAAGCTTAATGTAGTCTTATGCAATACTCTTGTAGTCTTGCAACA
TGGTAACGATGAGTTAGCAACATGCCTTACAAGGAGAGAAAAAGCACCGTGCATGCCGATTGGTGGAAGT
AAGGTGGTACGATCGTGCCTTATTAGGAAGGCAACAGACGGGTCTGACATGGATTGGACGAACCACTGAA
TTGCCGCATTGCAGAGATATTGTATTTAAGTGCCTAGCTCGATACATAAACGGGTCTCTCTGGTTAGACC
AGATCTGAGCCTGGGAGCTCTCTGGCTAACTAGGGAACCCACTGCTTAAGCCTCAATAAAGCTTGCCTTG
AGTGCTTCAAGTAGTGTGTGCCCGTCTGTTGTGTGACTCTGGTAACTAGAGATCCCTCAGACCCTTTTAG
TCAGTGTGGAAAATCTCTAGCAGTGGCGCCCGAACAGGGACTTGAAAGCGAAAGGGAAACCAGAGGAGCT
CTCTCGACGCAGGACTCGGCTTGCTGAAGCGCGCACGGCAAGAGGCGAGGGGCGGCGACTGGTGAGTACG
CCAAAAATTTTGACTAGCGGAGGCTAGAAGGAGAGAGATGGGTGCGAGAGCGTCAGTATTAAGCGGGGGA
GAATTAGATCGCGATGGGAAAAAATTCGGTTAAGGCCAGGGGGAAAGAAAAAATATAAATTAAAACATAT
AGTATGGGCAAGCAGGGAGCTAGAACGATTCGCAGTTAATCCTGGCCTGTTAGAAACATCAGAAGGCTGT
AGACAAATACTGGGACAGCTACAACCATCCCTTCAGACAGGATCAGAAGAACTTAGATCATTATATAATA
CAGTAGCAACCCTCTATTGTGTGCATCAAAGGATAGAGATAAAAGACACCAAGGAAGCTTTAGACAAGAT
AGAGGAAGAGCAAAACAAAAGTAAGACCACCGCACAGCAAGCGGCCGCTGATCTTCAGACCTGGAGGAGG
AGATATGAGGGACAATTGGAGAAGTGAATTATATAAATATAAAGTAGTAAAAATTGAACCATTAGGAGTA
GCACCCACCAAGGCAAAGAGAAGAGTGGTGCAGAGAGAAAAAAGAGCAGTGGGAATAGGAGCTTTGTTCC
TTGGGTTCTTGGGAGCAGCAGGAAGCACTATGGGCGCAGCGTCAATGACGCTGACGGTACAGGCCAGACA
ATTATTGTCTGGTATAGTGCAGCAGCAGAACAATTTGCTGAGGGCTATTGAGGCGCAACAGCATCTGTTG
CAACTCACAGTCTGGGGCATCAAGCAGCTCCAGGCAAGAATCCTGGCTGTGGAAAGATACCTAAAGGATC
AACAGCTCCTGGGGATTTGGGGTTGCTCTGGAAAACTCATTTGCACCACTGCTGTGCCTTGGAATGCTAG
TTGGAGTAATAAATCTCTGGAACAGATTTGGAATCACACGACCTGGATGGAGTGGGACAGAGAAATTAAC
AATTACACAAGCTTAATACACTCCTTAATTGAAGAATCGCAAAACCAGCAAGAAAAGAATGAACAAGAAT
TATTGGAATTAGATAAATGGGCAAGTTTGTGGAATTGGTTTAACATAACAAATTGGCTGTGGTATATAAA
ATTATTCATAATGATAGTAGGAGGCTTGGTAGGTTTAAGAATAGTTTTTGCTGTACTTTCTATAGTGAAT
AGAGTTAGGCAGGGATATTCACCATTATCGTTTCAGACCCACCTCCCAACCCCGAGGGGACCCAGAGAGG
GCCTATTTCCCATGATTCCTTCATATTTGCATATACGATACAAGGCTGTTAGAGAGATAATTAGAATTAA
TTTGACTGTAAACACAAAGATATTAGTACAAAATACGTGACGTAGAAAGTAATAATTTCTTGGGTAGTTT
GCAGTTTTAAAATTATGTTTTAAAATGGACTATCATATGCTTACCGTAACTTGAAAGTATTTCGATTTCT
TGGCTTTATATATCTTGTGGAAAGGACGAAACACCGGACGGGCCGAGTCATGCTCGGTTTTAGAGCTAGA
AATAGCAAGTTAAAATAAGGCTAGTCCGTTATCAACTTGAAAAAGTGGCACCGAGTCGGTGCTTTTTTAA
GCTTGGCGTAACTAGATCTTGAGACAAATGGCAGTATTCATCCACAATTTTAAAAGAAAAGGGGGGATTG
GGGGGTACAGTGCAGGGGAAAGAATAGTAGACATAATAGCAACAGACATACAAACTAAAGAATTACAAAA
ACAAATTACAAAAATTCAAAATTTTCGGGTTTATTACAGGGACAGCAGAGATCCACTTTGGCGCCGGCTC
GAGGGGG
