>Addgene plasmid #75888 | NME1-NME2 gRNA (BRDN0001162367) | depositor partial sequence | sequence record 143348 | Target Sequence
GACGGGCCGAGTCATGCTCG
