>Addgene plasmid #75888 | NME1-NME2 gRNA (BRDN0001162367) | addgene partial sequence | sequence record 184763 | hU6-F
GTAGAAAGTAATAATTTCTTGGGTAGTTTGCAGTTTTAAAATTATGTTTTAAAATGGACTATCATATGCT
TACCGTAACTTGAAAGTATTTCGATTTCTTGGCTTTATATATCTTGTGGAAAGGACGAAACACCGGACGG
GCCGAGTCATGCTCGGTTTTAGAGCTAGAAATAGCAAGTTAAAATAAGGCTAGTCCGTTATCAACTTGAA
AAAGTGGCACCGAGTCGGTGCTTTTTTAAGCTTGGCGTAACTAGATCTTGAGACAAATGGCAGTATTCAT
CCACAATTTTAAAAGAAAAGGGGGGATTGGGGGGTACAGTGCAGGGGAAAGAATAGTAGACATAATAGCA
ACAGACATACAAACTAAAGAATTACAAAAACAAATTACAAAAATTCAAAATTTTCGGGTTTATTACAGGG
ACAGCAGAGATCCACTTTGGCGCCGGCTCGAGGGGGCCCGGGTGCAAAGATGGATAAAGTTTTAAACAGA
GAGGAATCTTTGCAGCTAATGGACCTTCTAGGTCTTGAAAGGAGTGGGAATTGGCTCCGGTGCCCGTCAG
TGGGCAGAGC
